>Addgene plasmid #133309 | pGL4-eIF3B MBE2 mutant | addgene full sequence | sequence record 260255 | Addgene NGS Result
GGCCTAACTGGCCGGTACCTGAGCTCGCTAGCACAGGGTCTCGCTATGTTGCCCTGACTGGTCTTGAACT
CTTGGGCTCAAGTGATCCTCCTGTCTTGGCCTCCCAAAGTACTGGGAAGAGAGGTGTGAGCCACCGCGCA
GGGCCTAGCCATTTTAATATGAAGTTTAGTATACAGTTCAGTGGCATCAAGTACATTCACCATGTTGTAC
CATCACCACCGTCATCTCCAAAACGTTCTCATCCTCCCAAATTGAAGGTCCGTCCCCGATAAACACTCCC
CACTCTCCACCCCAGCCTCTGGGTACCACCTGTTTTATTTATTTATTTAATTTTCGTAGAGATGAGGGCT
GGCGTGCGGGGGGTGGTGGTGCTATGTTGGCAAGGCTGGTCTCCAACTCCTAAGCTCAAGCGATCTTCCC
ACCTCAGCCTCCCAAAGTGCTGGGATAACAGGCGTGATCCACTGGGTTGTTTTCTAGGATGATTAAGACA
TCCCCCAACCAGTGGTTGTCCTCCACTCCGGCAAAAAACAAGATAGAAGCAAAAAACACCCAATGCCCGT
CCCGTGAGCACCCGCGCAGAGCGAACCGCTCCGGTCCCTCCGGAGTCAGCCTCGAGCTCCACGCGGCGAG
GACCCGCCCCCGCCCCCACGTGACCCGCGCTGTCCCGCGCTGAAGGCGGCGGCCTCGGATGGACTGAACC
ACTGTGAAAGCCCGAATGGGGGGAAACAGGCAGTGACGGCCGCTAGGGAAGGACTGGGGGTAAGCGATTA
AAGAAACTTCCATACATTTTTGTATCGCGCCAGGCAGTCGTCCTTCTAGTCGTGTGGGCCCTCTCTGGCT
CGCCCCGAATTCCTTTTCTATTTTGAAGTAGTCTGTCCTTTTGCTCAGTCAGTAGGCGAGTCCAAGTGAC
AGACACGGACAGGGGGGACTTTAGTAACGTAAACTAAACGGTTTCCCTAGCGAAAGGCTCAGACGCCCTG
AGCAATCGCCTGTTGAGTCTCCACTCTTCCAGGGTATTAACTGTTGAGTTAGAGGACATTTTCCTAGCAT
TCCGGGTACTAAAATCATTTCTTGTCCCCGCCTTCAGCTCCACAAATAGTTCAGTCCCGCCCCGCAGCGT
CCGACGGGAAAGGAAAGGGGGAGGACGCCATGTTGGACGGAACCATCTGCTGCCACACATGGGGTGGTCA
ATGCTCCCATGAGTTTACTGATGCACAGAAACAACCTTGCTGAATGGAATTAAGCACTTTCTTGTCACAA
ATATATCAGTTTGATGATTTTCGGGCGCGGTCTTGTGGATGCGAGTCCTCTCAGGGTCGTTCGTGAGGCC
CCAGGGCGTGGGTGCGCCCCCCGCCCCGCGGCCTTGGTGCGGCCTCCCCGTCGCACGCACATGGCTGGGC
TGTAGCCGTCGCGGCGCGCGGTGCGGCCTGGGAGAGTCGGAAGCGCGGCGGCCGCGGAGCCCTGCGAGTA
GGCAGCGTTGGGCCCATGCAGGACGCGGAGAACGTGGCGGTGCCCGAGGCGGCCGAGGAGCGCGCCGAGC
CCGGCCAGCAGCAGCCGGCCGCCGAGCCGCCGCCAGCCGAGGGGCTGCTGCGGCCCGCGGGGCCCGGCGC
TCCGGAGGCCGCGGGGACCGAGAGATCTGGCCTCGGCGGCCAAGCTTGGCAATCCGGTACTGTTGGTAAA
GCCACCATGGAAGATGCCAAAAACATTAAGAAGGGCCCAGCGCCATTCTACCCACTCGAAGACGGGACCG
CCGGCGAGCAGCTGCACAAAGCCATGAAGCGCTACGCCCTGGTGCCCGGCACCATCGCCTTTACCGACGC
ACATATCGAGGTGGACATTACCTACGCCGAGTACTTCGAGATGAGCGTTCGGCTGGCAGAAGCTATGAAG
CGCTATGGGCTGAATACAAACCATCGGATCGTGGTGTGCAGCGAGAATAGCTTGCAGTTCTTCATGCCCG
TGTTGGGTGCCCTGTTCATCGGTGTGGCTGTGGCCCCAGCTAACGACATCTACAACGAGCGCGAGCTGCT
GAACAGCATGGGCATCAGCCAGCCCACCGTCGTATTCGTGAGCAAGAAAGGGCTGCAAAAGATCCTCAAC
GTGCAAAAGAAGCTACCGATCATACAAAAGATCATCATCATGGATAGCAAGACCGACTACCAGGGCTTCC
AAAGCATGTACACCTTCGTGACTTCCCATTTGCCACCCGGCTTCAACGAGTACGACTTCGTGCCCGAGAG
CTTCGACCGGGACAAAACCATCGCCCTGATCATGAACAGTAGTGGCAGTACCGGATTGCCCAAGGGCGTA
GCCCTACCGCACCGCACCGCTTGTGTCCGATTCAGTCATGCCCGCGACCCCATCTTCGGCAACCAGATCA
TCCCCGACACCGCTATCCTCAGCGTGGTGCCATTTCACCACGGCTTCGGCATGTTCACCACGCTGGGCTA
CTTGATCTGCGGCTTTCGGGTCGTGCTCATGTACCGCTTCGAGGAGGAGCTATTCTTGCGCAGCTTGCAA
GACTATAAGATTCAATCTGCCCTGCTGGTGCCCACACTATTTAGCTTCTTCGCTAAGAGCACTCTCATCG
ACAAGTACGACCTAAGCAACTTGCACGAGATCGCCAGCGGCGGGGCGCCGCTCAGCAAGGAGGTAGGTGA
GGCCGTGGCCAAACGCTTCCACCTACCAGGCATCCGCCAGGGCTACGGCCTGACAGAAACAACCAGCGCC
ATTCTGATCACCCCCGAAGGGGACGACAAGCCTGGCGCAGTAGGCAAGGTGGTGCCCTTCTTCGAGGCTA
AGGTGGTGGACTTGGACACCGGTAAGACACTGGGTGTGAACCAGCGCGGCGAGCTGTGCGTCCGTGGCCC
CATGATCATGAGCGGCTACGTTAACAACCCCGAGGCTACAAACGCTCTCATCGACAAGGACGGCTGGCTG
CACAGCGGCGACATCGCCTACTGGGACGAGGACGAGCACTTCTTCATCGTGGACCGGCTGAAGAGCCTGA
TCAAATACAAGGGCTACCAGGTAGCCCCAGCCGAACTGGAGAGCATCCTGCTGCAACACCCCAACATCTT
CGACGCCGGGGTCGCCGGCCTGCCCGACGACGATGCCGGCGAGCTGCCCGCCGCAGTCGTCGTGCTGGAA
CACGGTAAAACCATGACCGAGAAGGAGATCGTGGACTATGTGGCCAGCCAGGTTACAACCGCCAAGAAGC
TGCGCGGTGGTGTTGTGTTCGTGGACGAGGTGCCTAAAGGACTGACCGGCAAGTTGGACGCCCGCAAGAT
CCGCGAGATTCTCATTAAGGCCAAGAAGGGCGGCAAGATCGCCGTGTAATAATTCTAGAGTCGGGGCGGC
CGGCCGCTTCGAGCAGACATGATAAGATACATTGATGAGTTTGGACAAACCACAACTAGAATGCAGTGAA
AAAAATGCTTTATTTGTGAAATTTGTGATGCTATTGCTTTATTTGTAACCATTATAAGCTGCAATAAACA
AGTTAACAACAACAATTGCATTCATTTTATGTTTCAGGTTCAGGGGGAGGTGTGGGAGGTTTTTTAAAGC
AAGTAAAACCTCTACAAATGTGGTAAAATCGATAAGGATCCGTCGACCGATGCCCTTGAGAGCCTTCAAC
CCAGTCAGCTCCTTCCGGTGGGCGCGGGGCATGACTATCGTCGCCGCACTTATGACTGTCTTCTTTATCA
TGCAACTCGTAGGACAGGTGCCGGCAGCGCTCTTCCGCTTCCTCGCTCACTGACTCGCTGCGCTCGGTCG
TTCGGCTGCGGCGAGCGGTATCAGCTCACTCAAAGGCGGTAATACGGTTATCCACAGAATCAGGGGATAA
CGCAGGAAAGAACATGTGAGCAAAAGGCCAGCAAAAGGCCAGGAACCGTAAAAAGGCCGCGTTGCTGGCG
TTTTTCCATAGGCTCCGCCCCCCTGACGAGCATCACAAAAATCGACGCTCAAGTCAGAGGTGGCGAAACC
CGACAGGACTATAAAGATACCAGGCGTTTCCCCCTGGAAGCTCCCTCGTGCGCTCTCCTGTTCCGACCCT
GCCGCTTACCGGATACCTGTCCGCCTTTCTCCCTTCGGGAAGCGTGGCGCTTTCTCATAGCTCACGCTGT
AGGTATCTCAGTTCGGTGTAGGTCGTTCGCTCCAAGCTGGGCTGTGTGCACGAACCCCCCGTTCAGCCCG
ACCGCTGCGCCTTATCCGGTAACTATCGTCTTGAGTCCAACCCGGTAAGACACGACTTATCGCCACTGGC
AGCAGCCACTGGTAACAGGATTAGCAGAGCGAGGTATGTAGGCGGTGCTACAGAGTTCTTGAAGTGGTGG
CCTAACTACGGCTACACTAGAAGAACAGTATTTGGTATCTGCGCTCTGCTGAAGCCAGTTACCTTCGGAA
AAAGAGTTGGTAGCTCTTGATCCGGCAAACAAACCACCGCTGGTAGCGGTGGTTTTTTTGTTTGCAAGCA
GCAGATTACGCGCAGAAAAAAAGGATCTCAAGAAGATCCTTTGATCTTTTCTACGGGGTCTGACGCTCAG
TGGAACGAAAACTCACGTTAAGGGATTTTGGTCATGAGATTATCAAAAAGGATCTTCACCTAGATCCTTT
TAAATTAAAAATGAAGTTTTAAATCAATCTAAAGTATATATGAGTAAACTTGGTCTGACAGCGGCCGCAA
ATGCTAAACCACTGCAGTGGTTACCAGTGCTTGATCAGTGAGGCACCGATCTCAGCGATCTGCCTATTTC
GTTCGTCCATAGTGGCCTGACTCCCCGTCGTGTAGATCACTACGATTCGTGAGGGCTTACCATCAGGCCC
CAGCGCAGCAATGATGCCGCGAGAGCCGCGTTCACCGGCCCCCGATTTGTCAGCAATGAACCAGCCAGCA
GGGAGGGCCGAGCGAAGAAGTGGTCCTGCTACTTTGTCCGCCTCCATCCAGTCTATGAGCTGCTGTCGTG
ATGCTAGAGTAAGAAGTTCGCCAGTGAGTAGTTTCCGAAGAGTTGTGGCCATTGCTACTGGCATCGTGGT
ATCACGCTCGTCGTTCGGTATGGCTTCGTTCAACTCTGGTTCCCAGCGGTCAAGCCGGGTCACATGATCA
CCCATATTATGAAGAAATGCAGTCAGCTCCTTAGGGCCTCCGATCGTTGTCAGAAGTAAGTTGGCCGCGG
TGTTGTCGCTCATGGTAATGGCAGCACTACACAATTCTCTTACCGTCATGCCATCCGTAAGATGCTTTTC
CGTGACCGGCGAGTACTCAACCAAGTCGTTTTGTGAGTAGTGTATACGGCGACCAAGCTGCTCTTGCCCG
GCGTCTATACGGGACAACACCGCGCCACATAGCAGTACTTTGAAAGTGCTCATCATCGGGAATCGTTCTT
CGGGGCGGAAAGACTCAAGGATCTTGCCGCTATTGAGATCCAGTTCGATATAGCCCACTCTTGCACCCAG
TTGATCTTCAGCATCTTTTACTTTCACCAGCGTTTCGGGGTGTGCAAAAACAGGCAAGCAAAATGCCGCA
AAGAAGGGAATGAGTGCGACACGAAAATGTTGGATGCTCATACTCGTCCTTTTTCAATATTATTGAAGCA
TTTATCAGGGTTACTAGTACGTCTCTCAAGGATAAGTAAGTAATATTAAGGTACGGGAGGTATTGGACAG
GCCGCAATAAAATATCTTTATTTTCATTACATCTGTGTGTTGGTTTTTTGTGTGAATCGATAGTACTAAC
ATACGCTCTCCATCAAAACAAAACGAAACAAAACAAACTAGCAAAATAGGCTGTCCCCAGTGCAAGTGCA
GGTGCCAGAACATTTCTCT
Features (pLannotate 1.2.2; 12 found; start..end, strand, type, name):
      3..173     +  CDS            C14orf178 (fragment): CN178_HUMAN - Experimental evidence at transcript level: Swiss-Prot protein existence level 2. From Homo sapiens (Human).
    375..464     -  CDS            C8orf17 (fragment): MOST1_HUMAN - Experimental evidence at protein level: Swiss-Prot protein existence level 1. May be involved in cell survival, proliferation and progression of cancer cells. From Homo sapiens (Human).
   1486..1638    +  CDS            EIF3B (fragment): EIF3B_HUMAN - Also known as EIF3S9 From Homo sapiens (Human).
   1687..3339    +  CDS            luciferase: firefly luciferase synthetic luc2 version of the luciferase gene
   3383..3504    -  polyA_signal   SV40 poly(A) signal: SV40 polyadenylation signal
   3527..3595    -  CDS            large T antigen (fragment): large T antigen from SV40 (simian virus 40)
   3611..3743    +  CDS            TcR (fragment): tetracycline efflux protein; tet; confers resistance to tetracycline
   3923..4511    -  rep_origin     ori: high-copy-number ColE1/pMB1/pBR322/pUC origin of replication
   4711..5571    -  CDS            AmpR: β-lactamase confers resistance to ampicillin, carbenicillin, and related antibiotics
   5572..5613    -  promoter       AmpR promoter (fragment): bla
   5676..5724    +  polyA_signal   poly(A) signal: synthetic polyadenylation signal
   5738..5829    +  misc_feature   pause site: RNA polymerase II transcriptional pause signal from the human α2 globin gene
