[The description below was written by a language model from this plasmid's Addgene catalogue record and pLannotate feature annotations shown in this document.]
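Description:
pGL4-eIF3B MBE2 mutant is a promoter-reporter plasmid built on the Promega pGL4.10 backbone, a promoterless firefly luciferase vector for transfection into mammalian cells. It is about 5.8 kb in total. It is maintained in E. coli through a high-copy ColE1/pUC-type origin and selected with ampicillin via the β-lactamase gene. Upstream of the cloning region, the backbone carries a synthetic poly(A) signal and an RNA polymerase II transcriptional pause site. These elements reduce read-through transcription from the plasmid backbone, so that luciferase output reflects the activity of the inserted promoter.

The insert is a roughly 1.6 kb human EIF3B promoter fragment placed between NheI and BglII sites directly upstream of the synthetic luc2 luciferase coding sequence, which is followed by an SV40 polyadenylation signal. Within this fragment, the second E-box binding motif (MBE2) has been disrupted by base substitutions in the core of the motif, which is intended to abolish recognition by E-box-binding transcription factors. The record notes that part of the plasmid came from a commercial gene synthesis provider.

The automated annotation finds a short EIF3B coding fragment near the 3′ end of the insert, suggesting the cloned region extends into the start of the gene. The other small hits in the insert (C14orf178, C8orf17) and in the backbone (large T antigen, TcR) are probably incidental similarity matches rather than functional elements.

The construct is meant for luciferase reporter assays that test whether this E-box site contributes to EIF3B promoter activity, presumably by comparison with a wild-type promoter reporter. The associated study concerns transcription factor reprogramming and selective translation in lethal prostate cancer.
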