Addgene plasmid #133309: pGL4-eIF3B MBE2 mutant
Purpose: Expression of luciferase driven by eIF3B promoter region mutated at the E-box binding motif 2
Depositing lab: Josep Domingo-Domenech. Depositing organization: Thomas Jefferson University. Publication: Master transcription factor reprograming unleashes selective translation promoting castration resistance and immune evasion in lethal prostate cancer. Santasusagna S, Zhu S, Jawalagatti V, Carceles-Cordon M, Ertel A, Garcia-Longarte S, Song WM, Fujiwara N, Li P, Mendizabal I, Petrylak DP, Kelly WK, Reddy EP, Wang L, Schiewer MJ, Lujambio A, Karnes J, Knudsen KE, Cordon-Cardo C, Dong H, Huang H, Carracedo A, Hoshida Y, Rodriguez-Bravo V, Domingo-Domenech J. Cancer Discov. 2023 Sep 7. doi: 10.1158/2159-8290.CD-23-0306. PubMed 37676710.
Backbone
  Vector backbone: pGL4.10
  Backbone manufacturer: promega
  Backbone size w/o insert (bp): 4242
  Total vector size (bp): 5829
  Vector type: Mammalian Expression, Luciferase
Growth in bacteria
  Bacterial resistance: Ampicillin, 100 μg/mL
  Growth temperature: 37°C
  Growth strain: DH5alpha
  Copy number: Unknown
Gene/Insert
  Gene/Insert name: eIF3B promoter MBE2 mutant
  Species: H. sapiens (human)
  Insert size (bp): 1612
  Mutation: gccacatgcacc changed to gcAaAaAAcacc
  GenBank ID: NM_003751 NM_001037283
  Entrez Gene: EIF3B (a.k.a. EIF3-ETA, EIF3-P110, EIF3-P116, EIF3S9, PRT1)
  Promoter: eIF3B
  Cloning method: Restriction Enzyme; 5′ cloning site NheI (not destroyed); 3′ cloning site BglII (not destroyed)
  Sequencing primers: 5′ 5′-d(CTAGCAAAATAGGCTGTCCC)-3 or ' 5′-d(GACGATAGTCATGCCCCGCG)-3
Resource information
  A portion of this plasmid was derived from a plasmid made by: genscript
Terms and licenses: Academic/Nonprofit Terms; Industry Terms: Not Available to Industry
How to cite: pGL4-eIF3B MBE2 mutant was a gift from Josep Domingo-Domenech (Addgene plasmid # 133309 ; http://n2t.net/addgene:133309 ; RRID:Addgene_133309)
