>Addgene plasmid #133309 | pGL4-eIF3B MBE2 mutant | depositor partial sequence | sequence record 256211 | eIF3B MBE2 mutant
ACAGGGTCTCGCTATGTTGCCCTGACTGGTCTTGAACTCTTGGGCTCAAGTGATCCTCCTGTCTTGGCCT
CCCAAAGTACTGGGAAGAGAGGTGTGAGCCACCGCGCAGGGCCTAGCCATTTTAATATGAAGTTTAGTAT
ACAGTTCAGTGGCATCAAGTACATTCACCATGTTGTACCATCACCACCGTCATCTCCAAAACGTTCTCAT
CCTCCCAAATTGAAGGTCCGTCCCCGATAAACACTCCCCACTCTCCACCCCAGCCTCTGGGTACCACCTG
TTTTATTTATTTATTTAATTTTCGTAGAGATGAGGGCTGGCGTGCGGGGGGTGGTGGTGCTATGTTGGCA
AGGCTGGTCTCCAACTCCTAAGCTCAAGCGATCTTCCCACCTCAGCCTCCCAAAGTGCTGGGATAACAGG
CGTGATCCACTGGGTTGTTTTCTAGGATGATTAAGACATCCCCCAACCAGTGGTTGTCCTCCACTCCGGC
AAAAAACAAGATAGAAGCAAAAAACACCCAATGCCCGTCCCGTGAGCACCCGCGCAGAGCGAACCGCTCC
GGTCCCTCCGGAGTCAGCCTCGAGCTCCACGCGGCGAGGACCCGCCCCCGCCCCCACGTGACCCGCGCTG
TCCCGCGCTGAAGGCGGCGGCCTCGGATGGACTGAACCACTGTGAAAGCCCGAATGGGGGGAAACAGGCA
GTGACGGCCGCTAGGGAAGGACTGGGGGTAAGCGATTAAAGAAACTTCCATACATTTTTGTATCGCGCCA
GGCAGTCGTCCTTCTAGTCGTGTGGGCCCTCTCTGGCTCGCCCCGAATTCCTTTTCTATTTTGAAGTAGT
CTGTCCTTTTGCTCAGTCAGTAGGCGAGTCCAAGTGACAGACACGGACAGGGGGGACTTTAGTAACGTAA
ACTAAACGGTTTCCCTAGCGAAAGGCTCAGACGCCCTGAGCAATCGCCTGTTGAGTCTCCACTCTTCCAG
GGTATTAACTGTTGAGTTAGAGGACATTTTCCTAGCATTCCGGGTACTAAAATCATTTCTTGTCCCCGCC
TTCAGCTCCACAAATAGTTCAGTCCCGCCCCGCAGCGTCCGACGGGAAAGGAAAGGGGGAGGACGCCATG
TTGGACGGAACCATCTGCTGCCACACATGGGGTGGTCAATGCTCCCATGAGTTTACTGATGCACAGAAAC
AACCTTGCTGAATGGAATTAAGCACTTTCTTGTCACAAATATATCAGTTTGATGATTTTCGGGCGCGGTC
TTGTGGATGCGAGTCCTCTCAGGGTCGTTCGTGAGGCCCCAGGGCGTGGGTGCGCCCCCCGCCCCGCGGC
CTTGGTGCGGCCTCCCCGTCGCACGCACATGGCTGGGCTGTAGCCGTCGCGGCGCGCGGTGCGGCCTGGG
AGAGTCGGAAGCGCGGCGGCCGCGGAGCCCTGCGAGTAGGCAGCGTTGGGCCCATGCAGGACGCGGAGAA
CGTGGCGGTGCCCGAGGCGGCCGAGGAGCGCGCCGAGCCCGGCCAGCAGCAGCCGGCCGCCGAGCCGCCG
CCAGCCGAGGGGCTGCTGCGGCCCGCGGGGCCCGGCGCTCCGGAGGCCGCGGGGACCGAG
